>Addgene plasmid #184112 | mNTERY02 | addgene full sequence | sequence record 362492 | Addgene NGS Result
TGGGCGTGGATAGCGGTTTGACTCACGGGGATTTCCAAGTCTCCACCCCATTGACGTCAATGGGAGTTTG
TTTTGGCACCAAAATCAACGGGACTTTCCAAAATGTCGTAACAACTCCGCCCCATTGACGCAAATGGGCG
GTAGGCGTGTACGGTGGGAGGTCTATATAAGCAGAGCTCTCTGGCTAACTAGAGAACCCACTGCTTACTG
GCTTATCGAAATTAATACGACTCACTATAGGGAGACCCAAGCTGGCTAGCATGGCCCTTACGTTTGCACT
GCTCGTTGCGTTGCTGGTCCTGAGCTGCAAGTCCAGTTGCTCCGTAGGTGGGCACCATCACCACCACCAC
CATCACCACCATGTGAGCAAGGGCGAGGAGGATAACATGGCCATCATCAAGGAGTTCATGCGCTTCAAGG
TGCACATGGAGGGCTCCGTGAACGGCCACGAGTTCGAGATCGAGGGCGAGGGCGAGGGCCGCCCCTACGA
GGGCACCCAGACCGCCAAGCTGAAGGTGACCAAGGGTGGCCCCCTGCCCTTCGCCTGGGACATCCTGTCC
CCTCAGTTCATGTACGGCTCCAAGGCCTACGTGAAGCACCCCGCCGACATCCCCGACTACTTGAAGCTGT
CCTTCCCCGAGGGCTTCAAGTGGGAGCGCGTGATGAACTTCGAGGACGGCGGCGTGGTGACCGTGACCCA
GGACTCCTCCCTGCAGGACGGCGAGTTCATCTACAAGGTGAAGCTGCGCGGCACCAACTTCCCCTCCGAC
GGCCCCGTAATGCAGAAGAAGACCATGGGCTGGGAGGCCTCCTCCGAGCGGATGTACCCCGAGGACGGCG
CCCTGAAGGGCGAGATCAAGCAGAGGCTGAAGCTGAAGGACGGCGGCCACTACGACGCTGAGGTCAAGAC
CACCTACAAGGCCAAGAAGCCCGTGCAGCTGCCCGGCGCCTACAACGTCAACATCAAGTTGGACATCACC
TCCCACAACGAGGACTACACCATCGTGGAACAGTACGAACGCGCCGAGGGCCGCCACTCCACCGGCGGCA
TGGACGAGCTGTACAAGTCTGGTAGCCTGCAAGATTCGGAAGTCAACCAAGAAGCAAAGCCGGAAGTCAA
GCCGGAAGTGAAACCGGAAACCCATATTAACCTGAAAGTTAGTGACGGCAGCTCTGAAATTTTCTTTAAG
ATCAAAAAGACCACGCCGCTGCGTCGCCTGATGGAAGCGTTTGCCAAACGTCAGGGCAAGGAAATGGATA
GCCTGACGTTCCTGTATGACGGTATTGAAATCCAGGCAGATCAAGCGCCGGAAGACCTGGACATGGAAGA
CAACGACATCATTGAAGCCCACCGTGAACAGATTGGTGGTTATTACTATAGCGGCGGGAGCGGAGGGTCT
GGGTCTAGCGGGGATGGTGGGTCGTCTGGGGGGAGCGGCGGTTCGGGTTCATCTGGTGACGGCGGTTCCT
CGGGTGGTTCCGGGGGAGATGGTTCTTCCGGAGATGGCGGGAGTGATGGGGACTCTGATGGTTCGGATGG
TGACGGGGACAGTGATGGTGATGACGGAGGGGACGACGAGGATGACGGTTCAGACGATTAATGAGGCGGC
TCGAGGATCCGGCTGCTAACAAAGCCTCGACTGTGCCTTCTAGTTGCCAGCCATCTGTTGTTTGCCCCTC
CCCCGTGCCTTCCTTGACCCTGGAAGGTGCCACTCCCACTGTCCTTTCCTAATAAAATGAGGAAATTGCA
TCGCATTGTCTGAGTAGGTGTCATTCTATTCTGGGGGGTGGGGTGGGGCAGGACAGCAAGGGGGAGGATT
GGGAAGACAATAGCAGGCATGCTGGGGACGACGGTGCTCGAAGCAGCGCAAAACGCCTAACCCTAAGCAG
ATTCTTCATGCAATTGTCGGTCAAGCCTTGCCTTGTTGTAGCTTAAATTTTGCTCGCGCACTACTCAGCG
ACCTCCAACACACAAGCAGGGAGCAGATACTGGCTTAACTATGCGGCATCAGAGCAGATTGTACTGAGAG
TGCACCATAGGGGATCGGGAGATCTCCCGATCCGTCGACGTCAGGTGGCACTTTTCGGGGAAATGTGCGC
GGAACCCCTATTTGTTTATTTTTCTAAATACATTCAAATATGTATCCGCTCATGAGACAATAACCCTGAT
AAATGCTTCAATAATATTGAAAAAGGAAGAGTATGAGTATTCAACATTTCCGTGTCGCCCTTATTCCCTT
TTTTGCGGCATTTTGCCTTCCTGTTTTTGCTCACCCAGAAACGCTGGTGAAAGTAAAAGATGCTGAAGAT
CAGTTGGGTGCACGAGTGGGTTACATCGAACTGGATCTCAACAGCGGTAAGATCCTTGAGAGTTTTCGCC
CCGAAGAACGTTTTCCAATGATGAGCACTTTTAAAGTTCTGCTATGTGGCGCGGTATTATCCCGTATTGA
CGCCGGGCAAGAGCAACTCGGTCGCCGCATACACTATTCTCAGAATGACTTGGTTGAGTACTCACCAGTC
ACAGAAAAGCATCTTACGGATGGCATGACAGTAAGAGAATTATGCAGTGCTGCCATAACCATGAGTGATA
ACACTGCGGCCAACTTACTTCTGACAACGATCGGAGGACCGAAGGAGCTAACCGCTTTTTTGCACAACAT
GGGGGATCATGTAACTCGCCTTGATCGTTGGGAACCGGAGCTGAATGAAGCCATACCAAACGATGAGCGT
GACACCACGATGCCTGTAGCAATGGCAACAACGTTGCGCAAACTATTAACTGGCGAACTACTTACTCTAG
CTTCCCGGCAACAATTAATAGACTGGATGGAGGCGGATAAAGTTGCAGGACCACTTCTGCGCTCGGCCCT
TCCGGCTGGCTGGTTTATTGCTGATAAATCTGGAGCCGGTGAGCGTGGGTCTCGCGGTATCATTGCAGCA
CTGGGGCCAGATGGTAAGCCCTCCCGTATCGTAGTTATCTACACGACGGGGAGTCAGGCAACTATGGATG
AACGAAATAGACAGATCGCTGAGATAGGTGCCTCACTGATTAAGCATTGGTAACTGTCAGACCAAGTTTA
CTCATATATACTTTAGATTGATTTAAAACTTCATTTTTAATTTAAAAGGATCTAGGTGAAGATCCTTTTT
GATAATCTCATGACCAAAATCCCTTAACGTGAGTTTTCGTTCCACTGAGCGTCAGACCCCGTAGAAAAGA
TCAAAGGATCTTCTTGAGATCCTTTTTTTCTGCGCGTAATCTGCTGCTTGCAAACAAAAAAACCACCGCT
ACCAGCGGTGGTTTGTTTGCCGGATCAAGAGCTACCAACTCTTTTTCCGAAGGTAACTGGCTTCAGCAGA
GCGCAGATACCAAATACTGTTCTTCTAGTGTAGCCGTAGTTAGGCCACCACTTCAAGAACTCTGTAGCAC
CGCCTACATACCTCGCTCTGCTAATCCTGTTACCAGTGGCTGCTGCCAGTGGCGATAAGTCGTGTCTTAC
CGGGTTGGACTCAAGACGATAGTTACCGGATAAGGCGCAGCGGTCGGGCTGAACGGGGGGTTCGTGCACA
CAGCCCAGCTTGGAGCGAACGACCTACACCGAACTGAGATACCTACAGCGTGAGCTATGAGAAAGCGCCA
CGCTTCCCGAAGGGAGAAAGGCGGACAGGTATCCGGTAAGCGGCAGGGTCGGAACAGGAGAGCGCACGAG
GGAGCTTCCAGGGGGAAACGCCTGGTATCTTTATAGTCCTGTCGGGTTTCGCCACCTCTGACTTGAGCGT
CGATTTTTGTGATGCTCGTCAGGGGGGCGGAGCCTATGGAAAAACGCCAGCAACGCGGCCTTTTTACGGT
TCCTGGCCTTTTGCTGGCCTTTTGCTCACATGTTCTTTCCTGCGTTATCCCCTGATTCTGTGGATAACCG
TATTACCGCCTTTGAGTGAGCTGATACCGCTCGCCGCAGCCGAACGACCGAGCGCAGCGAGTCAGTGAGC
GAGGAAGCGGAAGAGCGCCCAATACGCAAACCGCCTCTCCCTAGAAGGTCCATTAGCTGCAAAGATTCCT
CTCTGTTTAAAACTTTATCCATCTTTGCAAAGCTTTTTGCAAAAGCCTCCCACTGCTTCGCGATGTACGG
GCCAGATATACGCGTTGACATTGATTATTGACTAGTTATTAATAGTAATCAATTACGGGGTCATTAGTTC
ATAGCCCATATATGGAGTTCCGCGTTACATAACTTACGGTAAATGGCCCGCCTGGCTGACCGCCCAACGA
CCCCCGCCCATTGACGTCAATAATGACGTATGTTCCCATAGTAACGCCAATAGGGACTTTCCATTGACGT
CAATGGGTGGAGTATTTACGGTAAACTGCCCACTTGGCAGTACATCAAGTGTATCATATGCCAAGTACGC
CCCCTATTGACGTCAATGACGGTAAATGGCCCGCCTGGCATTATGCCCAGTACATGACCTTATGGGACTT
TCCTACTTGGCAGTACATCTACGTATTAGTCATCGCTATTACCATGGTGATGCGGTTTTGGCAGTACATC
AA
Features (pLannotate 1.2.2; 14 found; start..end, strand, type, name):
    174..207     +  LTR            5' LTR (truncated) (fragment): truncated 5' long terminal repeat (LTR) from HIV-1
    223..241     +  promoter       T7 promoter: promoter for bacteriophage T7 RNA polymerase
    261..329     +  CDS            IFNA2 (fragment): IFNA2_HUMAN - Also known as IFNA2A, IFNA2B, IFNA2C. Experimental evidence at protein level: Swiss-Prot protein existence level 1. Produced by macrophages, IFN-alpha have antiviral activities. From Homo sapiens (Human).
    339..361     +  CDS            9xHis (fragment): 9xHis affinity tag
    363..1067    +  CDS            mCherry: mCherry is a basic (constitutively fluorescent) red fluorescent protein published in 2004, derived from Discosoma sp.. It is reported to be a very rapidly-maturing monomer with low acid sensitivity.
   1077..1379    +  CDS            SMT3: SMT3_YEAST - Experimental evidence at protein level: Swiss-Prot protein existence level 1. Not known; suppressor of MIF2 mutations. From Saccharomyces cerevisiae (strain ATCC 204508 / S288c) (Baker's yeast).
   1641..1848    +  polyA_signal   bGH poly(A) signal: bovine growth hormone polyadenylation signal
   1987..2039    +  misc_feature   bom (fragment): basis of mobility region from pBR322
   2098..2202    +  promoter       AmpR promoter: bla
   2203..3063    +  CDS            AmpR: β-lactamase; bla; confers resistance to ampicillin, carbenicillin, and related antibiotics
   3234..3822    +  rep_origin     ori: high-copy-number ColE1/pMB1/pBR322/pUC origin of replication
   4030..4082    -  CDS            small t antigen (fragment): SV40 (simian virus 40) small t antigen
   4147..4526    +  enhancer       CMV enhancer: human cytomegalovirus immediate early enhancer
   4527..178     +  promoter       CMV promoter (across the origin): human cytomegalovirus (CMV) immediate early promoter
