[The description below was written by a language model from this plasmid's Addgene catalogue record and pLannotate feature annotations shown in this document.]
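Description:
mNTERY02 is a mammalian expression plasmid built on a pcDNA3.1 backbone that encodes a nanopore-addressable protein reporter. It is propagated in E. coli as a high-copy plasmid through a ColE1/pUC-type origin and selected with ampicillin via the β-lactamase gene and its native promoter. The sequenced record is compact (about 4.6 kb), and the feature table shows no mammalian selection cassette such as neomycin resistance or an f1 origin. The construct therefore appears to be a trimmed derivative of the parent backbone, suited mainly to transient expression.

The payload is a single open reading frame driven by the CMV immediate-early enhancer and promoter, with a T7 promoter just upstream of the coding region and a bovine growth hormone polyadenylation signal downstream. The annotated reading frame begins with a short fragment matching human interferon alpha-2. Given its position and length, this most likely serves as an N-terminal secretion signal peptide, although the record does not say so. It is followed by a polyhistidine affinity tag, the monomeric red fluorescent protein mCherry, and the yeast SUMO homologue Smt3. Roughly 260 nt between the end of Smt3 and the poly(A) signal are unannotated. This region presumably carries the C-terminal portion of the reporter, including whatever sequence distinguishes this variant for nanopore readout, but its content is not described in the record.

Short hits to an HIV-1 LTR, the pBR322 bom region and SV40 small t antigen are small fragments and probably reflect backbone remnants rather than functional elements. The plasmid is intended for expressing a barcoded protein reporter in mammalian cells for detection by nanopore sensing, with mCherry fluorescence and the His tag available for monitoring and purification.
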