Addgene plasmid #184112: mNTERY02
Purpose: Nanopore-addressable protein reporter for expression in mammalian cells.
Depositing lab: Jeff Nivala. Depositing organization: University of Washington. Publication: Multiplexed direct detection of barcoded protein reporters on a nanopore array. Cardozo N, Zhang K, Doroschak K, Nguyen A, Siddiqui Z, Bogard N, Strauss K, Ceze L, Nivala J. Nat Biotechnol. 2022 Jan;40(1):42-46. doi: 10.1038/s41587-021-01002-6. Epub 2021 Aug 12. PubMed 34385692.
Backbone
  Vector backbone: pcDNA3.1
  Vector type: Mammalian Expression
Growth in bacteria
  Bacterial resistance: Ampicillin, 100 μg/mL
  Growth temperature: 37°C
  Growth strain: DH5alpha
  Copy number: High Copy
Gene/Insert
  Gene/Insert name: mNTERY02
  Promoter: CMV
  Cloning method: Gibson Cloning
  Sequencing primers: 5′ ATGGCCCTTACGTTTGCACTGCTCGTTG
Terms and licenses: Academic/Nonprofit Terms; Industry Terms: Not Available to Industry
How to cite: mNTERY02 was a gift from Jeff Nivala (Addgene plasmid # 184112 ; http://n2t.net/addgene:184112 ; RRID:Addgene_184112)
